Addgene plasmid #82598: p3E-FKBP-HA no-pA
Purpose: HA epitope tag fused to C-terminus of human FK506 binding protein 12 (FKBP12) without pA for rapamycin/rapalog induced dimerization
Depositing lab: Kryn Stankunas. Depositing organization: University of Oregon. Publication: A MultiSite Gateway Toolkit for Rapid Cloning of Vertebrate Expression Constructs with Diverse Research Applications. Fowler DK, Stewart S, Seredick S, Eisen JS, Stankunas K, Washbourne P. PLoS One. 2016 Aug 8;11(8):e0159277. doi: 10.1371/journal.pone.0159277. eCollection 2016. PONE-D-16-19476 PubMed 27500400.
Backbone
  Vector backbone: pDONR P2R-P3
  Backbone manufacturer: Invitrogen
  Total vector size (bp): 3001
Growth in bacteria
  Bacterial resistance: Kanamycin, 50 μg/mL
  Growth temperature: 37°C
  Growth strain: DH5alpha
  Copy number: High Copy
Gene/Insert
  Gene/Insert name: FKBP-HA (no pA)
  Insert size (bp): 390
  Promoter: None
  Cloning method: Gateway Cloning
  Sequencing primers: 5′ M13F; 3′ M13R
Terms and licenses: Academic/Nonprofit Terms; Industry Terms: Not Available to Industry
How to cite: p3E-FKBP-HA no-pA was a gift from Kryn Stankunas (Addgene plasmid # 82598 ; http://n2t.net/addgene:82598 ; RRID:Addgene_82598)
