[The description below was written by a language model from this plasmid's Addgene catalogue record and pLannotate feature annotations shown in this document.]
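Description:
p3E-FKBP-HA no-pA is a 3,001 bp MultiSite Gateway 3′ entry clone built in the Invitrogen pDONR P2R-P3 backbone. It is propagated in E. coli as a high-copy plasmid from a ColE1/pUC-type origin and selected with kanamycin through an aminoglycoside phosphotransferase (KanR) gene. The annotated rrnB T1 and T2 terminators lie upstream of the cloning region and insulate the insert from read-through transcription in bacteria. A T7 promoter and M13 primer sites flank the cassette, the latter being used for sequencing.

The roughly 390 bp insert encodes human FK506-binding protein 12 (FKBP12) with an HA epitope tag fused to its C-terminus. It sits between Gateway recombination sites, annotated as attR2 on one side and an attB3/attL-type site on the other, which is consistent with the attR2–attL3 arrangement expected of a 3′ entry clone. The entry clone has no promoter of its own and, as the name indicates, no polyadenylation signal. Both must therefore come from other components when it is recombined by an LR reaction with 5′ and middle entry clones into a destination vector. In that position the FKBP-HA module is suited to being appended to the C-terminus of a protein of interest supplied by the middle entry clone.

The stated purpose is rapamycin- or rapalog-induced dimerization, with the HA tag allowing detection of the fusion. The automated annotation labels the coding region as DmrB, the F36V variant of FKBP12, whereas the catalogue entry describes only FKBP12. The record does not settle which form is present. The plasmid belongs to a toolkit for rapid assembly of vertebrate expression constructs.
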