Features (pLannotate 1.2.2; 11 found; start..end, strand, type, name):
    121..213     +  CDS            lacI (fragment): lac repressor; lacI; The lac repressor binds to the lac operator to inhibit transcription in E. coli. This inhibition can be relieved by adding lactose or isopropyl-β-D-thiogalactopyranoside (IPTG).
    268..295     -  terminator     rrnB T2 terminator: transcription terminator T2 from the E. coli rrnB gene
    427..470     +  terminator     rrnB T1 terminator: Escherichia coli rrnB; transcription terminator T1 from the E. coli rrnB gene
    517..553     -  CDS            lacZα (fragment): LacZα fragment of β-galactosidase; lacZ fragment
    624..747     -  protein_bind   attR2: mutant version of attR; recombination site for the Gateway® LR reaction LR Clonase™
    753..1070    +  CDS            DmrB: F36V mutant of FK506-binding protein FKBP12 binds synthetic ligands that do not bind wild-type FKBP
   1110..1130    -  protein_bind   attB3: mutant version of attB; core recombination site for the Gateway® BP reaction BP Clonase™
   1121..1206    -  protein_bind   attL1 (fragment): mutant version of attL; recombination site for the Gateway® LR reaction LR Clonase™
   1243..1261    -  promoter       T7 promoter: promoter for bacteriophage T7 RNA polymerase
   1395..2204    +  CDS            KanR: aminoglycoside phosphotransferase; aph(3')-Ia; confers resistance to kanamycin in bacteria or G418 (Geneticin®) in eukaryotes
   2351..2939    +  rep_origin     ori: high-copy-number ColE1/pMB1/pBR322/pUC origin of replication
>Addgene plasmid #82598 | p3E-FKBP-HA no-pA | depositor full sequence | sequence record 157108 | p3E-FKBP-HA no-pA sequence 3001 bps
CTTTCCTGCGTTATCCCCTGATTCTGTGGATAACCGTATTACCGCCTTTGAGTGAGCTGATACCGCTCGC
CGCAGCCGAACGACCGAGCGCAGCGAGTCAGTGAGCGAGGAAGCGGAAGAGCGCCCAATACGCAAACCGC
CTCTCCCCGCGCGTTGGCCGATTCATTAATGCAGCTGGCACGACAGGTTTCCCGACTGGAAAGCGGGCAG
TGAGCGCAACGCAATTAATACGCGTACCGCTAGCCAGGAAGAGTTTGTAGAAACGCAAAAAGGCCATCCG
TCAGGATGGCCTTCTGCTTAGTTTGATGCCTGGCAGTTTATGGCGGGCGTCCTGCCCGCCACCCTCCGGG
CCGTTGCTTCACAACGTTCAAATCCGCTCCCGGCGGATTTGTCCTACTCAGGAGAGCGTTCACCGACAAA
CAACAGATAAAACGAAAGGCCCAGTCTTCCGACTGAGCCTTTCGTTTTATTTGATGCCTGGCAGTTCCCT
ACTCTCGCGTTAACGCTAGCATGGATGTTTTCCCAGTCACGACGTTGTAAAACGACGGCCAGTCTTAAGC
TCGGGCCCTGCAGCTCTAGAGCTCGAATTCTACAGGTCACTAATACCATCTAAGTAGTTGGTTCATAGTG
ACTGCATATGTTGTGTTTTACAGTATTATGTAGTCTGTTTTTTATGCAAAATCTAATTTAATATATTGAT
ATTTATATCATTTTACGTTTCTCGTTCAACTTTCTTGTACAAAGTGGCGGGCGTGCAGGTGGAGACTATC
TCCCCAGGAGACGGGCGCACCTTCCCCAAGCGCGGCCAGACCTGCGTGGTGCACTACACCGGGATGCTTG
AAGATGGAAAGAAATTTGATTCCTCCCGGGACAGAAACAAGCCCTTTAAGTTTATGCTAGGCAAGCAGGA
GGTGATCCGAGGCTGGGAAGAAGGGGTTGCCCAGATGAGTGTGGGTCAGAGAGCCAAACTGACTATATCT
CCAGATTATGCCTATGGTGCCACTGGGCACCCAGGCATCATCCCACCACATGCCACTCTCGTCTTCGATG
TGGAGCTTCTAAAACTGGAAGTCGACTATCCGTACGACGTACCAGACTACGCAGCATAGCAACTTTATTA
TACAAAGTTGGCATTATAAAAAAGCATTGCTTATCAATTTGTTGCAACGAACAGGTCACTATCAGTCAAA
ATAAAATCATTATTTGGAGCTCCATGGTAGCGTTAACGCGGCCGCGATATCCCCTATAGTGAGTCGTATT
ACATGGTCATAGCTGTTTCCTGGCAGCTCTGGCCCGTGTCTCAAAATCTCTGATGTTACATTGCACAAGA
TAAAAATATATCATCATGAACAATAAAACTGTCTGCTTACATAAACAGTAATACAAGGGGTGTTATGAGC
CATATTCAACGGGAAACGTCGAGGCCGCGATTAAATTCCAACATGGATGCTGATTTATATGGGTATAAAT
GGGCTCGCGATAATGTCGGGCAATCAGGTGCGACAATCTATCGCTTGTATGGGAAGCCCGATGCGCCAGA
GTTGTTTCTGAAACATGGCAAAGGTAGCGTTGCCAATGATGTTACAGATGAGATGGTCAGACTAAACTGG
CTGACGGAATTTATGCCTCTTCCGACCATCAAGCATTTTATCCGTACTCCTGATGATGCATGGTTACTCA
CCACTGCGATCCCCGGAAAAACAGCATTCCAGGTATTAGAAGAATATCCTGATTCAGGTGAAAATATTGT
TGATGCGCTGGCAGTGTTCCTGCGCCGGTTGCATTCGATTCCTGTTTGTAATTGTCCTTTTAACAGCGAT
CGCGTATTTCGTCTCGCTCAGGCGCAATCACGAATGAATAACGGTTTGGTTGATGCGAGTGATTTTGATG
ACGAGCGTAATGGCTGGCCTGTTGAACAAGTCTGGAAAGAAATGCATAAACTTTTGCCATTCTCACCGGA
TTCAGTCGTCACTCATGGTGATTTCTCACTTGATAACCTTATTTTTGACGAGGGGAAATTAATAGGTTGT
ATTGATGTTGGACGAGTCGGAATCGCAGACCGATACCAGGATCTTGCCATCCTATGGAACTGCCTCGGTG
AGTTTTCTCCTTCATTACAGAAACGGCTTTTTCAAAAATATGGTATTGATAATCCTGATATGAATAAATT
GCAGTTTCATTTGATGCTCGATGAGTTTTTCTAATCAGAATTGGTTAATTGGTTGTAACACTGGCAGAGC
ATTACGCTGACTTGACGGGACGGCGCAAGCTCATGACCAAAATCCCTTAACGTGAGTTACGCGTCGTTCC
ACTGAGCGTCAGACCCCGTAGAAAAGATCAAAGGATCTTCTTGAGATCCTTTTTTTCTGCGCGTAATCTG
CTGCTTGCAAACAAAAAAACCACCGCTACCAGCGGTGGTTTGTTTGCCGGATCAAGAGCTACCAACTCTT
TTTCCGAAGGTAACTGGCTTCAGCAGAGCGCAGATACCAAATACTGTCCTTCTAGTGTAGCCGTAGTTAG
GCCACCACTTCAAGAACTCTGTAGCACCGCCTACATACCTCGCTCTGCTAATCCTGTTACCAGTGGCTGC
TGCCAGTGGCGATAAGTCGTGTCTTACCGGGTTGGACTCAAGACGATAGTTACCGGATAAGGCGCAGCGG
TCGGGCTGAACGGGGGGTTCGTGCACACAGCCCAGCTTGGAGCGAACGACCTACACCGAACTGAGATACC
TACAGCGTGAGCATTGAGAAAGCGCCACGCTTCCCGAAGGGAGAAAGGCGGACAGGTATCCGGTAAGCGG
CAGGGTCGGAACAGGAGAGCGCACGAGGGAGCTTCCAGGGGGAAACGCCTGGTATCTTTATAGTCCTGTC
GGGTTTCGCCACCTCTGACTTGAGCGTCGATTTTTGTGATGCTCGTCAGGGGGGCGGAGCCTATGGAAAA
ACGCCAGCAACGCGGCCTTTTTACGGTTCCTGGCCTTTTGCTGGCCTTTTGCTCACATGTT
