>Addgene plasmid #82598 | p3E-FKBP-HA no-pA | addgene partial sequence | sequence record 161284 | M13-F20 5'-TGTAAAACGACGGCCAGT-3'
GAGCTCGAATTCTACAGGTCACTAATACCATCTAAGTAGTTGGTTCATAGTGACTGCATATGTTGTGTTT
TACAGTATTATGTAGTCTGTTTTTTATGCAAAATCTAATTTAATATATTGATATTTATATCATTTTACGT
TTCTCGTTCAACTTTCTTGTACAAAGTGGCGGGCGTGCAGGTGGAGACTATCTCCCCAGGAGACGGGCGC
ACCTTCCCCAAGCGCGGCCAGACCTGCGTGGTGCACTACACCGGGATGCTTGAAGATGGAAAGAAATTTG
ATTCCTCCCGGGACAGAAACAAGCCCTTTAAGTTTATGCTAGGCAAGCAGGAGGTGATCCGAGGCTGGGA
AGAAGGGGTTGCCCAGATGAGTGTGGGTCAGAGAGCCAAACTGACTATATCTCCAGATTATGCCTATGGT
GCCACTGGGCACCCAGGCATCATCCCACCACATGCCACTCTCGTCTTCGATGTGGAGCTTCTAAAACTGG
AAGTCGACTATCCGTACGACGTACCAGACTACGCAGCATAGCAACTTTATTATACAAAGTTGGCATTATA
AAAAAGCATTGCTTATCAATTTGTTGCAACGAACAGGTCACTATCAGTCAAAATAAAATCATTATTTGGA
GCTCCATGGTAGCGTTAACGCGGCCGCGATATCCCCTATAGTGAGTCGTATTACATGGTCATAGCTGTTT
CCTGGCAGCTCTGGCCCGTGTCTCAAAATCTCTGATGTTACATTGCACAAGATAAAAATATATCATCATG
AACAATAAAACTGTCTGCTTACATAAACAGTAATACAAGGG
