>Addgene plasmid #82598 | p3E-FKBP-HA no-pA | addgene partial sequence | sequence record 161286 | M13-Rev 5'-CAGGAAACAGCTATGACC-3'
TCGCGGCCGCGTTAACGCTACCATGGAGCTCCAAATAATGATTTTATTTTGACTGATAGTGACCTGTTCG
TTGCAACAAATTGATAAGCAATGCTTTTTTATAATGCCAACTTTGTATAATAAAGTTGCTATGCTGCGTA
GTCTGGTACGTCGTACGGATAGTCGACTTCCAGTTTTAGAAGCTCCACATCGAAGACGAGAGTGGCATGT
GGTGGGATGATGCCTGGGTGCCCAGTGGCACCATAGGCATAATCTGGAGATATAGTCAGTTTGGCTCTCT
GACCCACACTCATCTGGGCAACCCCTTCTTCCCAGCCTCGGATCACCTCCTGCTTGCCTAGCATAAACTT
AAAGGGCTTGTTTCTGTCCCGGGAGGAATCAAATTTCTTTCCATCTTCAAGCATCCCGGTGTAGTGCACC
ACGCAGGTCTGGCCGCGCTTGGGGAAGGTGCGCCCGTCTCCTGGGGAGATAGTCTCCACCTGCACGCCCG
CCACTTTGTACAAGAAAGTTGAACGAGAAACGTAAAATGATATAAATATCAATATATTAAATTAGATTTT
GCATAAAAAACAGACTACATAATACTGTAAAACACAACATATGCAGTCACTATGAACCAACTACTTAGAT
GGTATTAGTGACCTGTAGAATTCGAGCTCTAGAGCTGCAGGGCCCGAGCTTAAGACTGGCCGTCGTTTTA
CAACGTCGTGACTGGGAAAACATCCATGCTAGCGTTAACGCGAGAGTAGGGAACTGCCAGGCATCAAATA
A
